Addgene plasmid #108129: mCherry-SAC1-FKBP
Purpose: Recruitable SAC1
Depositing lab: Gerry Hammond. Depositing organization: University of Pittsburgh (University, School of Medicine, and Cancer Institute). Publication: SAC1 degrades its lipid substrate PtdIns4P in the endoplasmic reticulum to maintain a steep chemical gradient with donor membranes. Zewe JP, Wills RC, Sangappa S, Goulden BD, Hammond GR. Elife. 2018 Feb 20;7. pii: 35588. doi: 10.7554/eLife.35588. 35588 PubMed 29461204.
Backbone
  Vector backbone: pmCherry-C1
  Vector type: Mammalian Expression
Growth in bacteria
  Bacterial resistance: Kanamycin, 50 μg/mL
  Growth temperature: 37°C
  Growth strain: DH5alpha
  Copy number: High Copy
Gene/Insert
  Gene/Insert name: mCherry:SACM1L:FKBP1A(3-108)
  Species: H. sapiens (human)
  Entrez Gene: SACM1L (a.k.a. SAC1)
  Promoter: CMV
  Cloning method: Gibson Cloning
Terms and licenses: Academic/Nonprofit Terms; Industry Terms: Not Available to Industry
Depositor comments: Note: The Sac1 insert contains a Y434F mutation compared to the closest reference sequence (NP_054735.3). The depositor has noted that this is a common point mutation that does not affect plasmid function.
How to cite: mCherry-SAC1-FKBP was a gift from Gerry Hammond (Addgene plasmid # 108129 ; http://n2t.net/addgene:108129 ; RRID:Addgene_108129)
