[The description below was written by a language model from this plasmid's Addgene catalogue record and pLannotate feature annotations shown in this document.]
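Description:
mCherry-SAC1-FKBP is a mammalian expression plasmid built on the pmCherry-C1 backbone (6,792 bp) that encodes a three-part fusion protein: the red fluorescent protein mCherry at the N-terminus, human SACM1L (SAC1, a phosphoinositide phosphatase that degrades PtdIns4P) in the middle, and residues 3-108 of FKBP1A (FKBP12) at the C-terminus. Transcription is driven by the human cytomegalovirus immediate early enhancer and promoter and terminated by the SV40 polyadenylation signal. The automated annotation labels the FKBP segment as DmrB, the F36V variant of FKBP12, whereas the catalogue entry simply lists FKBP1A(3-108); the record does not settle whether the F36V change is present, and the label may just reflect the closest database match. The depositor notes that the SAC1 insert carries a Y434F substitution relative to the reference protein, described as a common change that does not affect function.

In bacteria the plasmid replicates from a high-copy ColE1/pUC-type origin and is selected with kanamycin. The same Tn5 NeoR/KanR gene is preceded by both a bacterial promoter and the SV40 early promoter and followed by the HSV TK polyadenylation signal, so it can also support G418 selection in mammalian cells. An f1 origin is present as well. The short large T antigen, ble and bGH poly(A) fragments in the annotation appear to be backbone remnants or partial matches rather than functional parts.

The stated purpose is a "recruitable SAC1". The FKBP domain is the standard handle for chemically induced dimerisation, which would allow the phosphatase to be drawn to a partner protein anchored on a chosen membrane, with mCherry used to follow its location. The partner construct and the dimerising ligand are not specified in the record.
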