Features (pLannotate 1.2.2; 15 found; start..end, strand, type, name):
     61..364     +  enhancer       CMV enhancer: human cytomegalovirus immediate early enhancer
    365..568     +  promoter       CMV promoter: human cytomegalovirus (CMV) immediate early promoter
    613..1320    +  CDS            mCherry: mCherry is a basic (constitutively fluorescent) red fluorescent protein published in 2004, derived from Discosoma sp.. It is reported to be a very rapidly-maturing monomer with low acid sensitivity.
   1336..3096    +  CDS            SACM1L: SAC1_HUMAN - Also known as KIAA0851 From Homo sapiens (Human).
   3136..3453    +  CDS            DmrB: F36V mutant of FK506-binding protein FKBP12 binds synthetic ligands that do not bind wild-type FKBP
   3473..3557    +  CDS            large T antigen (fragment): large T antigen from SV40 (simian virus 40)
   3580..3701    +  polyA_signal   SV40 poly(A) signal: SV40 polyadenylation signal
   3735..4163    -  rep_origin     f1 ori (sequence partly withheld): f1 bacteriophage origin of replication; arrow indicates direction of (+) strand synthesis
   4190..4294    +  promoter       AmpR promoter: bla
   4296..4653    +  promoter       SV40 promoter: SV40 enhancer and early promoter
   4688..5482    +  CDS            NeoR/KanR: aminoglycoside phosphotransferase from Tn5; aph(3')-II (or nptII); confers resistance to neomycin, kanamycin, and G418 (Geneticin®)
   5503..5655    +  CDS            ble (fragment): BLE_KLEPN - Experimental evidence at protein level: Swiss-Prot protein existence level 1. Binding protein with a strong affinity to the bleomycin family of antibiotics. Binds to CL990; an antimitotic-antibiotic compound. From Klebsiella pneumoniae.
   5714..5761    +  polyA_signal   HSV TK poly(A) signal: herpes simplex virus thymidine kinase polyadenylation signal (Cole and Stacy, 1985)
   5852..5868    -  polyA_signal   bGH poly(A) signal (fragment): bovine growth hormone polyadenylation signal
   6090..6678    +  rep_origin     ori: high-copy-number ColE1/pMB1/pBR322/pUC origin of replication
>Addgene plasmid #108129 | mCherry-SAC1-FKBP | depositor full sequence | sequence record 203937 | mCherry-SAC1-FKBP sequence 6792 bps
TAGTTATTAATAGTAATCAATTACGGGGTCATTAGTTCATAGCCCATATATGGAGTTCCGCGTTACATAA
CTTACGGTAAATGGCCCGCCTGGCTGACCGCCCAACGACCCCCGCCCATTGACGTCAATAATGACGTATG
TTCCCATAGTAACGCCAATAGGGACTTTCCATTGACGTCAATGGGTGGAGTATTTACGGTAAACTGCCCA
CTTGGCAGTACATCAAGTGTATCATATGCCAAGTACGCCCCCTATTGACGTCAATGACGGTAAATGGCCC
GCCTGGCATTATGCCCAGTACATGACCTTATGGGACTTTCCTACTTGGCAGTACATCTACGTATTAGTCA
TCGCTATTACCATGGTGATGCGGTTTTGGCAGTACATCAATGGGCGTGGATAGCGGTTTGACTCACGGGG
ATTTCCAAGTCTCCACCCCATTGACGTCAATGGGAGTTTGTTTTGGCACCAAAATCAACGGGACTTTCCA
AAATGTCGTAACAACTCCGCCCCATTGACGCAAATGGGCGGTAGGCGTGTACGGTGGGAGGTCTATATAA
GCAGAGCTGGTTTAGTGAACCGTCAGATCCGCTAGCGCTACCGGTCGCCACCATGGTGAGCAAGGGCGAG
GAGGATAACATGGCCATCATCAAGGAGTTCATGCGCTTCAAGGTGCACATGGAGGGCTCCGTGAACGGCC
ACGAGTTCGAGATCGAGGGCGAGGGCGAGGGCCGCCCCTACGAGGGCACCCAGACCGCCAAGCTGAAGGT
GACCAAGGGTGGCCCCCTGCCCTTCGCCTGGGACATCCTGTCCCCTCAGTTCATGTACGGCTCCAAGGCC
TACGTGAAGCACCCCGCCGACATCCCCGACTACTTGAAGCTGTCCTTCCCCGAGGGCTTCAAGTGGGAGC
GCGTGATGAACTTCGAGGACGGCGGCGTGGTGACCGTGACCCAGGACTCCTCCCTGCAGGACGGCGAGTT
CATCTACAAGGTGAAGCTGCGCGGCACCAACTTCCCCTCCGACGGCCCCGTAATGCAGAAGAAGACCATG
GGCTGGGAGGCCTCCTCCGAGCGGATGTACCCCGAGGACGGCGCCCTGAAGGGCGAGATCAAGCAGAGGC
TGAAGCTGAAGGACGGCGGCCACTACGACGCTGAGGTCAAGACCACCTACAAGGCCAAGAAGCCCGTGCA
GCTGCCCGGCGCCTACAACGTCAACATCAAGTTGGACATCACCTCCCACAACGAGGACTACACCATCGTG
GAACAGTACGAACGCGCCGAGGGCCGCCACTCCACCGGCGGCATGGACGAGCTGTACAAGTCCGGACTCA
GATCTATGGCGACGGCGGCCTACGAGCAGCTGAAGCTGCATATCACACCTGAAAAATTTTATGTGGAAGC
TTGTGATGATGGAGCAGATGACGTACTTACCATTGACCGTGTGTCCACAGAGGTTACCCTTGCAGTCAAG
AAAGATGTTCCTCCTTCAGCTGTCACAAGACCAATATTTGGTATACTGGGCACAATCCATCTGGTGGCAG
GTAATTATCTTATAGTCATTACCAAAAAGATAAAAGTAGGTGAATTTTTCAGTCATGTAGTCTGGAAAGC
AACAGATTTTGATGTCCTTTCTTATAAGAAGACAATGTTGCACTTAACTGATATTCAGTTACAAGATAAT
AAAACCTTCCTAGCGATGCTAAACCATGTCTTGAATGTGGATGGATTTTACTTTTCAACAACATATGATT
TGACCCATACTTTGCAGCGGCTATCCAACACTAGTCCTGAATTCCAAGAAATGAGTCTCTTGGAAAGGGC
AGATCAGCGGTTTGTATGGAATGGTCATCTTCTAAGAGAACTTTCTGCACAGCCAGAGGTTCATCGGTTT
GCCCTTCCAGTGTTACATGGCTTTATTACCATGCATTCATGTTCTATTAATGGAAAATACTTTGATTGGA
TTCTCATCTCGAGGAGGAGCTGTTTCAGAGCTGGTGTGCGCTATTATGTAAGAGGAATTGATTCGGAAGG
CCATGCAGCTAACTTTGTAGAAACAGAACAAATTGTGCACTACAATGGGAGCAAAGCTTCGTTTGTACAG
ACTCGAGGATCAATACCTGTTTTCTGGTCCCAAAGACCAAACCTCAAGTACAAACCACTGCCACAGATCA
GCAAAGTAGCAAATCACATGGACGGTTTCCAAAGGCATTTTGATTCCCAAGTAATTATTTATGGAAAACA
AGTTATAATCAATCTGATTAACCAGAAGGGCTCGGAGAAGCCACTTGAGCAGACATTTGCAACAATGGTG
TCTTCCTTGGGAAGTGGAATGATGAGATACATTGCCTTTGACTTCCATAAGGAATGTAAAAATATGAGAT
GGGATCGACTAAGTATTTTATTGGATCAGGTAGCAGAAATGCAAGATGAATTAAGTTATTTTCTAGTGGA
CTCTGCTGGCCAGGTGGTGGCAAACCAGGAAGGCGTGTTCCGAAGCAATTGCATGGATTGTCTAGATAGA
ACCAATGTGATCCAGAGTTTGTTAGCTCGTCGTTCACTTCAGGCCCAACTTCAGAGACTAGGAGTTTTGC
ATGTGGGACAAAAGCTTGAAGAACAAGATGAATTTGAGAAGATTTACAAAAATGCCTGGGCTGACAACGC
AAATGCTTGTGCCAAGCAATATGCGGGAACTGGTGCCTTGAAGACTGACTTTACCAGAACTGGAAAGAGA
ACTCATTTGGGACTTATAATGGATGGCTGGAACTCAATGATACGATATTATAAGAACAACTTTTCCGATG
GATTTAGACAAGATTCCATAGACTTATTTCTTGGAAACTATTCAGTGGATGAATTAGAATCTCATAGTCC
TTTAAGTGTTCCAAGGGACTGGAAATTCCTGGCTTTGCCTATTATCATGGTTGTTGCCTTTTCAATGTGC
ATTATCTGTTTGCTTATGGCTGGTGACACTTGGACAGAAACACTGGCCTATGTGCTCTTCTGGGGAGTTG
CAAGCATTGGAACATTTTTTATCATTCTTTACAATGGCAAAGATTTTGTCGATGCTCCCAGACTGGTCCA
GAAAGAAAAGATAGACGGAATTTGTATTTGTGGAAAGCGGCTTGGCTTGGGTACCGTGCAGGTGGAAACC
ATCTCCCCAGGAGACGGGCGCACCTTCCCCAAGCGCGGCCAGACCTGCGTGGTGCACTACACCGGGATGC
TTGAAGATGGAAAGAAATTTGATTCCTCCCGGGACAGAAACAAGCCCTTTAAGTTTATGCTAGGCAAGCA
GGAGGTGATCCGAGGCTGGGAAGAAGGGGTTGCCCAGATGAGTGTGGGTCAGAGAGCCAAACTGACTATA
TCTCCAGATTATGCCTATGGTGCCACTGGGCACCCAGGCATCATCCCACCACATGCCACTCTCGTCTTCG
ATGTGGAGCTTCTAAAACTGGAATCCACCGGATCTAGATAACTGATCATAATCAGCCATACCACATTTGT
AGAGGTTTTACTTGCTTTAAAAAACCTCCCACACCTCCCCCTGAACCTGAAACATAAAATGAATGCAATT
GTTGTTGTTAACTTGTTTATTGCAGCTTATAATGGTTACAAATAAAGCAATAGCATCACAAATTTCACAA
ATAAAGCATTTTTTTCACTGCATTCTAGTTGTGGTTTGTCCAAACTCATCAATGTATCTTAACGCGTAAA
TTGTAAGCGTTAATATTTTGTTAAAATTCGCGTTAAATTTTTGTTAAATCAGCTCATTTTTTAACCAATA
GGCCGAAATCGGCAAAATCCCTTATAAATCAAAAGAATAGACCGAGATAGGGT
[37 nt withheld, positions 3834-3870]
AAAGAACGTGGACTCCAACGTCAAAGG
[49 nt withheld, positions 3898-3946]
T
[91 nt withheld, positions 3948-4038]
G
[124 nt withheld, positions 4040-4163]
CAGGTGGCACTTTTCGGGGAAATGTGCGCGGAACCCCTATTTGTTTATTTTTCTAAATACATTCAAATAT
GTATCCGCTCATGAGACAATAACCCTGATAAATGCTTCAATAATATTGAAAAAGGAAGAGTCCTGAGGCG
GAAAGAACCAGCTGTGGAATGTGTGTCAGTTAGGGTGTGGAAAGTCCCCAGGCTCCCCAGCAGGCAGAAG
TATGCAAAGCATGCATCTCAATTAGTCAGCAACCAGGTGTGGAAAGTCCCCAGGCTCCCCAGCAGGCAGA
AGTATGCAAAGCATGCATCTCAATTAGTCAGCAACCATAGTCCCGCCCCTAACTCCGCCCATCCCGCCCC
TAACTCCGCCCAGTTCCGCCCATTCTCCGCCCCATGGCTGACTAATTTTTTTTATTTATGCAGAGGCCGA
GGCCGCCTCGGCCTCTGAGCTATTCCAGAAGTAGTGAGGAGGCTTTTTTGGAGGCCTAGGCTTTTGCAAA
GATCGATCAAGAGACAGGATGAGGATCGTTTCGCATGATTGAACAAGATGGATTGCACGCAGGTTCTCCG
GCCGCTTGGGTGGAGAGGCTATTCGGCTATGACTGGGCACAACAGACAATCGGCTGCTCTGATGCCGCCG
TGTTCCGGCTGTCAGCGCAGGGGCGCCCGGTTCTTTTTGTCAAGACCGACCTGTCCGGTGCCCTGAATGA
ACTGCAAGACGAGGCAGCGCGGCTATCGTGGCTGGCCACGACGGGCGTTCCTTGCGCAGCTGTGCTCGAC
GTTGTCACTGAAGCGGGAAGGGACTGGCTGCTATTGGGCGAAGTGCCGGGGCAGGATCTCCTGTCATCTC
ACCTTGCTCCTGCCGAGAAAGTATCCATCATGGCTGATGCAATGCGGCGGCTGCATACGCTTGATCCGGC
TACCTGCCCATTCGACCACCAAGCGAAACATCGCATCGAGCGAGCACGTACTCGGATGGAAGCCGGTCTT
GTCGATCAGGATGATCTGGACGAAGAGCATCAGGGGCTCGCGCCAGCCGAACTGTTCGCCAGGCTCAAGG
CGAGCATGCCCGACGGCGAGGATCTCGTCGTGACCCATGGCGATGCCTGCTTGCCGAATATCATGGTGGA
AAATGGCCGCTTTTCTGGATTCATCGACTGTGGCCGGCTGGGTGTGGCGGACCGCTATCAGGACATAGCG
TTGGCTACCCGTGATATTGCTGAAGAGCTTGGCGGCGAATGGGCTGACCGCTTCCTCGTGCTTTACGGTA
TCGCCGCTCCCGATTCGCAGCGCATCGCCTTCTATCGCCTTCTTGACGAGTTCTTCTGAGCGGGACTCTG
GGGTTCGAAATGACCGACCAAGCGACGCCCAACCTGCCATCACGAGATTTCGATTCCACCGCCGCCTTCT
ATGAAAGGTTGGGCTTCGGAATCGTTTTCCGGGACGCCGGCTGGATGATCCTCCAGCGCGGGGATCTCAT
GCTGGAGTTCTTCGCCCACCCTAGGGGGAGGCTAACTGAAACACGGAAGGAGACAATACCGGAAGGAACC
CGCGCTATGACGGCAATAAAAAGACAGAATAAAACGCACGGTGTTGGGTCGTTTGTTCATAAACGCGGGG
TTCGGTCCCAGGGCTGGCACTCTGTCGATACCCCACCGAGACCCCATTGGGGCCAATACGCCCGCGTTTC
TTCCTTTTCCCCACCCCACCCCCCAAGTTCGGGTGAAGGCCCAGGGCTCGCAGCCAACGTCGGGGCGGCA
GGCCCTGCCATAGCCTCAGGTTACTCATATATACTTTAGATTGATTTAAAACTTCATTTTTAATTTAAAA
GGATCTAGGTGAAGATCCTTTTTGATAATCTCATGACCAAAATCCCTTAACGTGAGTTTTCGTTCCACTG
AGCGTCAGACCCCGTAGAAAAGATCAAAGGATCTTCTTGAGATCCTTTTTTTCTGCGCGTAATCTGCTGC
TTGCAAACAAAAAAACCACCGCTACCAGCGGTGGTTTGTTTGCCGGATCAAGAGCTACCAACTCTTTTTC
CGAAGGTAACTGGCTTCAGCAGAGCGCAGATACCAAATACTGTCCTTCTAGTGTAGCCGTAGTTAGGCCA
CCACTTCAAGAACTCTGTAGCACCGCCTACATACCTCGCTCTGCTAATCCTGTTACCAGTGGCTGCTGCC
AGTGGCGATAAGTCGTGTCTTACCGGGTTGGACTCAAGACGATAGTTACCGGATAAGGCGCAGCGGTCGG
GCTGAACGGGGGGTTCGTGCACACAGCCCAGCTTGGAGCGAACGACCTACACCGAACTGAGATACCTACA
GCGTGAGCTATGAGAAAGCGCCACGCTTCCCGAAGGGAGAAAGGCGGACAGGTATCCGGTAAGCGGCAGG
GTCGGAACAGGAGAGCGCACGAGGGAGCTTCCAGGGGGAAACGCCTGGTATCTTTATAGTCCTGTCGGGT
TTCGCCACCTCTGACTTGAGCGTCGATTTTTGTGATGCTCGTCAGGGGGGCGGAGCCTATGGAAAAACGC
CAGCAACGCGGCCTTTTTACGGTTCCTGGCCTTTTGCTGGCCTTTTGCTCACATGTTCTTTCCTGCGTTA
TCCCCTGATTCTGTGGATAACCGTATTACCGCCATGCAT
