Features (pLannotate 1.2.2; 15 found; start..end, strand, type, name):
     56..359     +  enhancer       CMV enhancer: human cytomegalovirus immediate early enhancer
    360..563     +  promoter       CMV promoter: human cytomegalovirus (CMV) immediate early promoter
    608..1315    +  CDS            mCherry: mCherry is a basic (constitutively fluorescent) red fluorescent protein published in 2004, derived from Discosoma sp.. It is reported to be a very rapidly-maturing monomer with low acid sensitivity.
   1331..3091    +  CDS            SACM1L: SAC1_HUMAN - Also known as KIAA0851 From Homo sapiens (Human).
   3131..3448    +  CDS            DmrB: F36V mutant of FK506-binding protein FKBP12 binds synthetic ligands that do not bind wild-type FKBP
   3468..3552    +  CDS            large T antigen (fragment): large T antigen from SV40 (simian virus 40)
   3575..3696    +  polyA_signal   SV40 poly(A) signal: SV40 polyadenylation signal
   3730..4158    -  rep_origin     f1 ori (sequence partly withheld): f1 bacteriophage origin of replication; arrow indicates direction of (+) strand synthesis
   4185..4289    +  promoter       AmpR promoter: bla
   4291..4648    +  promoter       SV40 promoter: SV40 enhancer and early promoter
   4683..5477    +  CDS            NeoR/KanR: aminoglycoside phosphotransferase from Tn5; aph(3')-II (or nptII); confers resistance to neomycin, kanamycin, and G418 (Geneticin®)
   5498..5650    +  CDS            ble (fragment): BLE_KLEPN - Experimental evidence at protein level: Swiss-Prot protein existence level 1. Binding protein with a strong affinity to the bleomycin family of antibiotics. Binds to CL990; an antimitotic-antibiotic compound. From Klebsiella pneumoniae.
   5709..5756    +  polyA_signal   HSV TK poly(A) signal: herpes simplex virus thymidine kinase polyadenylation signal (Cole and Stacy, 1985)
   5847..5863    -  polyA_signal   bGH poly(A) signal (fragment): bovine growth hormone polyadenylation signal
   6085..6673    +  rep_origin     ori: high-copy-number ColE1/pMB1/pBR322/pUC origin of replication
>Addgene plasmid #108129 | mCherry-SAC1-FKBP | addgene full sequence | sequence record 207685 | Addgene NGS Result
ATTAATAGTAATCAATTACGGGGTCATTAGTTCATAGCCCATATATGGAGTTCCGCGTTACATAACTTAC
GGTAAATGGCCCGCCTGGCTGACCGCCCAACGACCCCCGCCCATTGACGTCAATAATGACGTATGTTCCC
ATAGTAACGCCAATAGGGACTTTCCATTGACGTCAATGGGTGGAGTATTTACGGTAAACTGCCCACTTGG
CAGTACATCAAGTGTATCATATGCCAAGTACGCCCCCTATTGACGTCAATGACGGTAAATGGCCCGCCTG
GCATTATGCCCAGTACATGACCTTATGGGACTTTCCTACTTGGCAGTACATCTACGTATTAGTCATCGCT
ATTACCATGGTGATGCGGTTTTGGCAGTACATCAATGGGCGTGGATAGCGGTTTGACTCACGGGGATTTC
CAAGTCTCCACCCCATTGACGTCAATGGGAGTTTGTTTTGGCACCAAAATCAACGGGACTTTCCAAAATG
TCGTAACAACTCCGCCCCATTGACGCAAATGGGCGGTAGGCGTGTACGGTGGGAGGTCTATATAAGCAGA
GCTGGTTTAGTGAACCGTCAGATCCGCTAGCGCTACCGGTCGCCACCATGGTGAGCAAGGGCGAGGAGGA
TAACATGGCCATCATCAAGGAGTTCATGCGCTTCAAGGTGCACATGGAGGGCTCCGTGAACGGCCACGAG
TTCGAGATCGAGGGCGAGGGCGAGGGCCGCCCCTACGAGGGCACCCAGACCGCCAAGCTGAAGGTGACCA
AGGGTGGCCCCCTGCCCTTCGCCTGGGACATCCTGTCCCCTCAGTTCATGTACGGCTCCAAGGCCTACGT
GAAGCACCCCGCCGACATCCCCGACTACTTGAAGCTGTCCTTCCCCGAGGGCTTCAAGTGGGAGCGCGTG
ATGAACTTCGAGGACGGCGGCGTGGTGACCGTGACCCAGGACTCCTCCCTGCAGGACGGCGAGTTCATCT
ACAAGGTGAAGCTGCGCGGCACCAACTTCCCCTCCGACGGCCCCGTAATGCAGAAGAAGACCATGGGCTG
GGAGGCCTCCTCCGAGCGGATGTACCCCGAGGACGGCGCCCTGAAGGGCGAGATCAAGCAGAGGCTGAAG
CTGAAGGACGGCGGCCACTACGACGCTGAGGTCAAGACCACCTACAAGGCCAAGAAGCCCGTGCAGCTGC
CCGGCGCCTACAACGTCAACATCAAGTTGGACATCACCTCCCACAACGAGGACTACACCATCGTGGAACA
GTACGAACGCGCCGAGGGCCGCCACTCCACCGGCGGCATGGACGAGCTGTACAAGTCCGGACTCAGATCT
ATGGCGACGGCGGCCTACGAGCAGCTGAAGCTGCATATCACACCTGAAAAATTTTATGTGGAAGCTTGTG
ATGATGGAGCAGATGACGTACTTACCATTGACCGTGTGTCCACAGAGGTTACCCTTGCAGTCAAGAAAGA
TGTTCCTCCTTCAGCTGTCACAAGACCAATATTTGGTATACTGGGCACAATCCATCTGGTGGCAGGTAAT
TATCTTATAGTCATTACCAAAAAGATAAAAGTAGGTGAATTTTTCAGTCATGTAGTCTGGAAAGCAACAG
ATTTTGATGTCCTTTCTTATAAGAAGACAATGTTGCACTTAACTGATATTCAGTTACAAGATAATAAAAC
CTTCCTAGCGATGCTAAACCATGTCTTGAATGTGGATGGATTTTACTTTTCAACAACATATGATTTGACC
CATACTTTGCAGCGGCTATCCAACACTAGTCCTGAATTCCAAGAAATGAGTCTCTTGGAAAGGGCAGATC
AGCGGTTTGTATGGAATGGTCATCTTCTAAGAGAACTTTCTGCACAGCCAGAGGTTCATCGGTTTGCCCT
TCCAGTGTTACATGGCTTTATTACCATGCATTCATGTTCTATTAATGGAAAATACTTTGATTGGATTCTC
ATCTCGAGGAGGAGCTGTTTCAGAGCTGGTGTGCGCTATTATGTAAGAGGAATTGATTCGGAAGGCCATG
CAGCTAACTTTGTAGAAACAGAACAAATTGTGCACTACAATGGGAGCAAAGCTTCGTTTGTACAGACTCG
AGGATCAATACCTGTTTTCTGGTCCCAAAGACCAAACCTCAAGTACAAACCACTGCCACAGATCAGCAAA
GTAGCAAATCACATGGACGGTTTCCAAAGGCATTTTGATTCCCAAGTAATTATTTATGGAAAACAAGTTA
TAATCAATCTGATTAACCAGAAGGGCTCGGAGAAGCCACTTGAGCAGACATTTGCAACAATGGTGTCTTC
CTTGGGAAGTGGAATGATGAGATACATTGCCTTTGACTTCCATAAGGAATGTAAAAATATGAGATGGGAT
CGACTAAGTATTTTATTGGATCAGGTAGCAGAAATGCAAGATGAATTAAGTTATTTTCTAGTGGACTCTG
CTGGCCAGGTGGTGGCAAACCAGGAAGGCGTGTTCCGAAGCAATTGCATGGATTGTCTAGATAGAACCAA
TGTGATCCAGAGTTTGTTAGCTCGTCGTTCACTTCAGGCCCAACTTCAGAGACTAGGAGTTTTGCATGTG
GGACAAAAGCTTGAAGAACAAGATGAATTTGAGAAGATTTTCAAAAATGCCTGGGCTGACAACGCAAATG
CTTGTGCCAAGCAATATGCGGGAACTGGTGCCTTGAAGACTGACTTTACCAGAACTGGAAAGAGAACTCA
TTTGGGACTTATAATGGATGGCTGGAACTCAATGATACGATATTATAAGAACAACTTTTCCGATGGATTT
AGACAAGATTCCATAGACTTATTTCTTGGAAACTATTCAGTGGATGAATTAGAATCTCATAGTCCTTTAA
GTGTTCCAAGGGACTGGAAATTCCTGGCTTTGCCTATTATCATGGTTGTTGCCTTTTCAATGTGCATTAT
CTGTTTGCTTATGGCTGGTGACACTTGGACAGAAACACTGGCCTATGTGCTCTTCTGGGGAGTTGCAAGC
ATTGGAACATTTTTTATCATTCTTTACAATGGCAAAGATTTTGTCGATGCTCCCAGACTGGTCCAGAAAG
AAAAGATAGACGGAATTTGTATTTGTGGAAAGCGGCTTGGCTTGGGTACCGTGCAGGTGGAAACCATCTC
CCCAGGAGACGGGCGCACCTTCCCCAAGCGCGGCCAGACCTGCGTGGTGCACTACACCGGGATGCTTGAA
GATGGAAAGAAATTTGATTCCTCCCGGGACAGAAACAAGCCCTTTAAGTTTATGCTAGGCAAGCAGGAGG
TGATCCGAGGCTGGGAAGAAGGGGTTGCCCAGATGAGTGTGGGTCAGAGAGCCAAACTGACTATATCTCC
AGATTATGCCTATGGTGCCACTGGGCACCCAGGCATCATCCCACCACATGCCACTCTCGTCTTCGATGTG
GAGCTTCTAAAACTGGAATCCACCGGATCTAGATAACTGATCATAATCAGCCATACCACATTTGTAGAGG
TTTTACTTGCTTTAAAAAACCTCCCACACCTCCCCCTGAACCTGAAACATAAAATGAATGCAATTGTTGT
TGTTAACTTGTTTATTGCAGCTTATAATGGTTACAAATAAAGCAATAGCATCACAAATTTCACAAATAAA
GCATTTTTTTCACTGCATTCTAGTTGTGGTTTGTCCAAACTCATCAATGTATCTTAAGGCGTAAATTGTA
AGCGTTAATATTTTGTTAAAATTCGCGTTAAATTTTTGTTAAATCAGCTCATTTTTTAACCAATAGGCCG
AAATCGGCAAAATCCCTTATAAATCAAAAGAATAGACCGAGATAGGGT
[37 nt withheld, positions 3829-3865]
AAAGAACGTGGACTCCAACGTCAAAGG
[49 nt withheld, positions 3893-3941]
T
[91 nt withheld, positions 3943-4033]
G
[124 nt withheld, positions 4035-4158]
CAGGTGGCACTTTTCGGGGAAATGTGCGCGGAACCCCTATTTGTTTATTTTTCTAAATACATTCAAATAT
GTATCCGCTCATGAGACAATAACCCTGATAAATGCTTCAATAATATTGAAAAAGGAAGAGTCCTGAGGCG
GAAAGAACCAGCTGTGGAATGTGTGTCAGTTAGGGTGTGGAAAGTCCCCAGGCTCCCCAGCAGGCAGAAG
TATGCAAAGCATGCATCTCAATTAGTCAGCAACCAGGTGTGGAAAGTCCCCAGGCTCCCCAGCAGGCAGA
AGTATGCAAAGCATGCATCTCAATTAGTCAGCAACCATAGTCCCGCCCCTAACTCCGCCCATCCCGCCCC
TAACTCCGCCCAGTTCCGCCCATTCTCCGCCCCATGGCTGACTAATTTTTTTTATTTATGCAGAGGCCGA
GGCCGCCTCGGCCTCTGAGCTATTCCAGAAGTAGTGAGGAGGCTTTTTTGGAGGCCTAGGCTTTTGCAAA
GATCGATCAAGAGACAGGATGAGGATCGTTTCGCATGATTGAACAAGATGGATTGCACGCAGGTTCTCCG
GCCGCTTGGGTGGAGAGGCTATTCGGCTATGACTGGGCACAACAGACAATCGGCTGCTCTGATGCCGCCG
TGTTCCGGCTGTCAGCGCAGGGGCGCCCGGTTCTTTTTGTCAAGACCGACCTGTCCGGTGCCCTGAATGA
ACTGCAAGACGAGGCAGCGCGGCTATCGTGGCTGGCCACGACGGGCGTTCCTTGCGCAGCTGTGCTCGAC
GTTGTCACTGAAGCGGGAAGGGACTGGCTGCTATTGGGCGAAGTGCCGGGGCAGGATCTCCTGTCATCTC
ACCTTGCTCCTGCCGAGAAAGTATCCATCATGGCTGATGCAATGCGGCGGCTGCATACGCTTGATCCGGC
TACCTGCCCATTCGACCACCAAGCGAAACATCGCATCGAGCGAGCACGTACTCGGATGGAAGCCGGTCTT
GTCGATCAGGATGATCTGGACGAAGAGCATCAGGGGCTCGCGCCAGCCGAACTGTTCGCCAGGCTCAAGG
CGAGCATGCCCGACGGCGAGGATCTCGTCGTGACCCATGGCGATGCCTGCTTGCCGAATATCATGGTGGA
AAATGGCCGCTTTTCTGGATTCATCGACTGTGGCCGGCTGGGTGTGGCGGACCGCTATCAGGACATAGCG
TTGGCTACCCGTGATATTGCTGAAGAGCTTGGCGGCGAATGGGCTGACCGCTTCCTCGTGCTTTACGGTA
TCGCCGCTCCCGATTCGCAGCGCATCGCCTTCTATCGCCTTCTTGACGAGTTCTTCTGAGCGGGACTCTG
GGGTTCGAAATGACCGACCAAGCGACGCCCAACCTGCCATCACGAGATTTCGATTCCACCGCCGCCTTCT
ATGAAAGGTTGGGCTTCGGAATCGTTTTCCGGGACGCCGGCTGGATGATCCTCCAGCGCGGGGATCTCAT
GCTGGAGTTCTTCGCCCACCCTAGGGGGAGGCTAACTGAAACACGGAAGGAGACAATACCGGAAGGAACC
CGCGCTATGACGGCAATAAAAAGACAGAATAAAACGCACGGTGTTGGGTCGTTTGTTCATAAACGCGGGG
TTCGGTCCCAGGGCTGGCACTCTGTCGATACCCCACCGAGACCCCATTGGGGCCAATACGCCCGCGTTTC
TTCCTTTTCCCCACCCCACCCCCCAAGTTCGGGTGAAGGCCCAGGGCTCGCAGCCAACGTCGGGGCGGCA
GGCCCTGCCATAGCCTCAGGTTACTCATATATACTTTAGATTGATTTAAAACTTCATTTTTAATTTAAAA
GGATCTAGGTGAAGATCCTTTTTGATAATCTCATGACCAAAATCCCTTAACGTGAGTTTTCGTTCCACTG
AGCGTCAGACCCCGTAGAAAAGATCAAAGGATCTTCTTGAGATCCTTTTTTTCTGCGCGTAATCTGCTGC
TTGCAAACAAAAAAACCACCGCTACCAGCGGTGGTTTGTTTGCCGGATCAAGAGCTACCAACTCTTTTTC
CGAAGGTAACTGGCTTCAGCAGAGCGCAGATACCAAATACTGTTCTTCTAGTGTAGCCGTAGTTAGGCCA
CCACTTCAAGAACTCTGTAGCACCGCCTACATACCTCGCTCTGCTAATCCTGTTACCAGTGGCTGCTGCC
AGTGGCGATAAGTCGTGTCTTACCGGGTTGGACTCAAGACGATAGTTACCGGATAAGGCGCAGCGGTCGG
GCTGAACGGGGGGTTCGTGCACACAGCCCAGCTTGGAGCGAACGACCTACACCGAACTGAGATACCTACA
GCGTGAGCTATGAGAAAGCGCCACGCTTCCCGAAGGGAGAAAGGCGGACAGGTATCCGGTAAGCGGCAGG
GTCGGAACAGGAGAGCGCACGAGGGAGCTTCCAGGGGGAAACGCCTGGTATCTTTATAGTCCTGTCGGGT
TTCGCCACCTCTGACTTGAGCGTCGATTTTTGTGATGCTCGTCAGGGGGGCGGAGCCTATGGAAAAACGC
CAGCAACGCGGCCTTTTTACGGTTCCTGGCCTTTTGCTGGCCTTTTGCTCACATGTTCTTTCCTGCGTTA
TCCCCTGATTCTGTGGATAACCGTATTACCGCCATGCATTAGTT
